Addgene plasmid #138228: pFP.R358
Purpose: Expresses the split mCherry reporter interrupted by the CIV-RIR1 artificially mini-intein (in cis)
Depositing lab: Baojun Wang. Depositing organization: University of Edinburgh. Publication: An expanded library of orthogonal split inteins enables modular multi-peptide assemblies. Pinto F, Thornton EL, Wang B. Nat Commun. 2020 Mar 23;11(1):1529. doi: 10.1038/s41467-020-15272-2. PubMed 32251274.
Backbone
  Vector backbone: pSB3T5
  Backbone manufacturer: BioBrick vector, IGEM registry
  Backbone size w/o insert (bp): 3252
  Total vector size (bp): 5703
  Vector type: Bacterial Expression, Synthetic Biology
Growth in bacteria
  Bacterial resistance: Tetracycline, 10 μg/mL
  Growth temperature: 37°C
  Growth strain: DH5alpha
  Copy number: Low Copy
Gene/Insert 1
  Gene/Insert name: araC
  Insert size (bp): 930
  Entrez Gene: araC (a.k.a. b0064, ECK0065)
  Promoter: iPC
  Cloning method: Gibson Cloning
  Sequencing primers: 5′ VF2 - TGCCACCTGACGTCTAAGAA
Gene/Insert 2
  Gene/Insert name: mCherryN(SNL).CIV-RIR1*.(CSE)mCherryC.H6
  Species: Synthetic
  Insert size (bp): 1229
  Promoter: P(araBAD)
  Tag / fusion protein: 6xHis (C terminal on insert)
  Cloning method: Gibson Cloning
  Sequencing primers: 5′ araC_F2 - AACCCACTGGTGATACCATTCG; 3′ VR - ATTACCGCCTTTGAGTGAGC
Terms and licenses: Academic/Nonprofit Terms; Industry Terms: Not Available to Industry
How to cite: pFP.R358 was a gift from Baojun Wang (Addgene plasmid # 138228 ; http://n2t.net/addgene:138228 ; RRID:Addgene_138228)
