[The description below was written by a language model from this plasmid's Addgene catalogue record and pLannotate feature annotations shown in this document.]
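Description:
pFP.R358 is a bacterial expression and synthetic-biology plasmid of about 5.7 kb, built on the BioBrick vector pSB3T5. It replicates in E. coli from a p15A origin, which is compatible with ColE1-type plasmids and is listed as low copy in the catalogue. Selection is by tetracycline through a tet promoter-driven tetracycline efflux gene. The cloning region is bracketed by the BioBrick prefix and suffix and insulated by several transcription terminators (T3Te, tonB, a his operon terminator). The annotation also picks up a short β-lactamase fragment and small RSF ori and bom fragments. These appear to be backbone remnants rather than functional elements, and ampicillin is not a listed marker.

The payload is an arabinose-inducible reporter for intein splicing. The araC regulator is encoded on the reverse strand, under a promoter recorded as iPC, and is divergent from the araBAD promoter, so L-arabinose induces transcription of the downstream fusion. That fusion consists of an N-terminal mCherry fragment, the CIV-RIR1 artificial mini-intein and a C-terminal mCherry fragment ending in a 6xHis tag. The insert name indicates short flanking extein residues (SNL and CSE) at the splice junctions. The feature table annotates only the two mCherry fragments. The roughly 500 bp unannotated gap between them corresponds to the position of the intein. Because the intein is contiguous and acts in cis, successful protein splicing should excise it and ligate the two mCherry halves, restoring red fluorescence as a readout of intein activity. The His tag allows detection or purification of the products. The plasmid comes from work characterising a library of orthogonal split inteins, where it presumably serves as the cis-splicing version of this intein.
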