Features (pLannotate 1.2.2; 16 found; start..end, strand, type, name):
     48..77      -  terminator     T3Te terminator: phage T3 early transcription terminator
    124..145     +  misc_feature   BioBrick prefix: BioBrick prefix for parts that do not start with "ATG"
    146..1024    -  CDS            araC: L-arabinose regulatory protein; araC
   1051..1335    +  promoter       araBAD promoter: araBAD; promoter of the L-arabinose operon of E. coli; the araC regulatory gene is transcribed in the opposite direction (Guzman et al., 1995)
   1365..1841    +  CDS            mCherry (fragment): monomeric derivative of DsRed fluorescent protein (Shaner et al., 2004) mammalian codon-optimized
   2343..2573    +  CDS            mCherry (fragment): monomeric derivative of DsRed fluorescent protein (Shaner et al., 2004) mammalian codon-optimized
   2598..2618    +  misc_feature   BioBrick suffix: universal suffix for all parts
   2654..2685    +  terminator     tonB terminator: bidirectional E. coli tonB-P14 transcription terminator
   2732..2772    -  terminator     bacterial terminator (fragment): putative bacterial transcription terminator
   2785..3030    +  CDS            bla(M) (fragment): β-lactamase lacking the signal sequence; bla(M); allows cytosolic expression of β-lactamase
   3196..3740    +  rep_origin     p15A ori: Plasmids containing the medium-copy-number p15A origin of replication can be propagated in E. coli cells that contain a second plasmid with the ColE1 origin.
   3828..3883    +  rep_origin     RSF ori (fragment): Plasmids containing the RSF 1030 origin of replication can be propagated in E. coli cells that contain additional plasmids with compatible origins.
   3982..4008    -  misc_feature   bom (fragment): basis of mobility region from pBR322
   4356..4384    +  promoter       tet promoter: E. coli promoter for tetracycline efflux protein gene
   4432..5620    +  CDS            TcR (fragment): tetracycline efflux protein; tet; confers resistance to tetracycline
   5633..5692    +  terminator     his operon terminator: This putative transcriptin terminator from the E. coli his operon has a 2-bp deletion introduced during synthesis. Its efficiency has not been determined.
>Addgene plasmid #138228 | pFP.R358 | addgene full sequence | sequence record 273508 | Addgene NGS Result
TGCCACCTGACGTCTAAGAAAAGGAATATTCAGCAATTTGCCCGTGCCGAAGAAAGGCCCACCCGTGAAG
GTGAGCCAGTGAGTTGATTGCTACGTAATTAGTTAGTTAGCCCTTAGTGACTCGAATTCGCGGCCGCTTC
TAGAGTTATGACAACTTGACGGCTACATCATTCACTTTTTCTTCACAACCGGCACGGAACTCGCTCGGGC
TGGCCCCGGTGCATTTTTTAAATACCCGCGAGAAATAGAGTTGATCGTCAAAACCAACATTGCGACCGAC
GGTGGCGATAGGCATCCGGGTGGTGCTCAAAAGCAGCTTCGCCTGGCTGATACGTTGGTCCTCGCGCCAG
CTTAAGACGCTAATCCCTAACTGCTGGCGGAAAAGATGTGACAGACGCGACGGCGACAAGCAAACATGCT
GTGCGACGCTGGCGATATCAAAATTGCTGTCTGCCAGGTGATCGCTGATGTACTGACAAGCCTCGCGTAC
CCGATTATCCATCGGTGGATGGAGCGACTCGTTAATCGCTTCCATGCGCCGCAGTAACAATTGCTCAAGC
AGATTTATCGCCAGCAGCTCCGAATAGCGCCCTTCCCCTTGCCCGGCGTTAATGATTTGCCCAAACAGGT
CGCTGAAATGCGGCTGGTGCGCTTCATCCGGGCGAAAGAACCCCGTATTGGCAAATATTGACGGCCAGTT
AAGCCATTCATGCCAGTAGGCGCGCGGACGAAAGTAAACCCACTGGTGATACCATTCGCGAGCCTCCGGA
TGACGACCGTAGTGATGAATCTCTCCTGGCGGGAACAGCAAAATATCACCCGGTCGGCAAACAAATTCTC
GTCCCTGATTTTTCACCACCCCCTGACCGCGAATGGTGAGATTGAGAATATAACCTTTCATTCCCAGCGG
TCGGTCGATAAAAAAATCGAGATAACCGTTGGCCTCAATCGGCGTTAAACCCGCCACCAGATGGGCATTA
AACGAGTATCCCGGCAGCAGGGGATCATTTTGCGCTTCAGCCATACTTTTCATACTCCCGCCATTCAGAG
AAGAAACCAATTGTCCATATTGCATCAGACATTGCCGTCACTGCGTCTTTTACTGGCTCTTCTCGCTAAC
CAAACCGGTAACCCCGCTTATTAAAAGCATTCTGTAACAAAGCGGGACCAAAGCCATGACAAAAACGCGT
AACAAAAGTGTCTATAATCACGGCAGAAAAGTCCACATTGATTATTTGCACGGCGTCACACTTTGCTATG
CCATAGCATTTTTATCCATAAGATTAGCGGATCCTACCTGACGCTTTTTATCGCAACTCTCTACTGTTTC
TCCATTACTAGAGATTAAAGAGGAGAAATACTAGATGGTGAGCAAGGGCGAAGAAGACAACATGGCCATC
ATCAAGGAGTTCATGCGCTTCAAGGTGCACATGGAGGGCTCCGTGAACGGCCACGAGTTCGAGATCGAGG
GCGAGGGCGAGGGCCGCCCCTACGAGGGCACCCAGACCGCCAAGCTGAAGGTGACCAAGGGTGGCCCCCT
GCCCTTCGCCTGGGACATCCTGTCCCCTCAGTTCATGTACGGCTCCAAGGCCTACGTGAAGCACCCCGCC
GACATCCCCGACTACTTGAAGCTGTCCTTCCCCGAGGGCTTCAAGTGGGAGCGCGTGATGAACTTCGAGG
ACGGCGGCGTGGTGACCGTGACCCAGGACTCCTCCTTGCAGGACGGCGAGTTCATCTACAAGGTGAAGCT
GCGCGGCACCAACTTCCCCTCCGACGGCCCCGTAATGCAGAAGAAGACCATGGGCTGGGAGGCCTCCTCC
GAGCGGATGTACCCCGAGGACTCGAATCTCTGCGTTGCACCCGAAACCATGATCTTGACCGAAGACGGTC
AGTTTCCGATTAAGGACCTGGAGGGGAAGATAATTAAGGTTTGGAATGGCAACGAATTTAGCTCTGTCAC
AGTTGTAAAGACTGGCACTGAGAAAGAGCTGCTGGAGGTGGAGTTGAGTAATGGTTGTACATTAAGCTGT
ACTCCGGAACATAAATTTATCATTGTAAAAAGTTACACCGAAGCAAAAAAACAAAAAACCGATGATAACG
CGATCGCCAATGCCGAACGCGTAGACGCGCAGGATTTGAAACCTAGAATGAAGCTAATCAAATTCGATCT
GCCGACGCTGTTTGGTAATAGCGGGAGTGCGGGCAGCGCAGCAGGTTCGGGACGTTTTGTTGAGGTCCTG
AAGGTGAATAAAACGGGTCGAGTCGACGATACGTATTGCTTTACGGAACCGATTAATCATGCGGGGGTGT
TTAACGGGATCCTGACCGGTCAATGCTCAGAGGGCGCCCTGAAGGGCGAGATCAAGCAGAGGCTGAAGCT
GAAGGACGGCGGCCACTACGACGCTGAGGTCAAGACCACCTACAAGGCCAAGAAGCCCGTGCAGCTGCCC
GGCGCCTACAACGTCAACATCAAGTTGGACATCACCTCCCACAACGAGGACTACACCATCGTGGAACAGT
ACGAACGCGCCGAGGGCCGCCACTCCACCGGCGGCATGGACGAGCTGTACAAGCATCATCACCATCACCA
CTAATAATACTAGTAGCGGCCGCTGCAGGAGTCACTAAGGGTTAGTTAGTTAGATTAGCAGAAAGTCAAA
AGCCTCCGACCGGAGGCTTTTGACTAAAACTTCCCTTGGGGTTATCATTGGGGCTCACTCAAAGGCGGTA
ATCAGATAAAAAAAATCCTTAGCTTTCGCTAAGGATGATTTCTGCTAGAGATGGAATAGACTGGATGGAG
GCGGATAAAGTTGCAGGACCACTTCTGCGCTCGGCCCTTCCGGCTGGCTGGTTTATTGCTGATAAATCTG
GAGCCGGTGAGCGTGGGTCTCGCGGTATCATTGCAGCACTGGGGCCAGATGGTAAGCCCTCCCGTATCGT
AGTTATCTACACGACGGGGAGTCAGGCAACTATGGATGAACGAAATAGACAGATCGCTGAGATAGGTGCC
TCACTGATTAAGCATTGGTAACTGTCAGACCAAGTTTACTCATATATACTTTAGATTGATTTAAAACTTC
ATTTTTAATTTAAAAGGATCTAGGTGAAGATCCTTTTTGATAATCTCATGACCAAAATCCCTTAACGTGA
GTTTTCGTTCCACTGAGCGTCAGACCCCTTAATAAGATGATCTTCTTGAGATCGTTTTGGTCTGCGCGTA
ATCTCTTGCTCTGAAAACGAAAAAACCGCCTTGCAGGGCGGTTTTCGAAGGTTCTCTGAGCTACCAACTC
TTTGAACCGAGGTAACTGGCTTGGAGGAGCGCAGTCACCAAAACTTGTCCTTTCAGTTTAGCCTTAACCG
GCGCATGACTTCAAGACTAACTCCTCTAAATCAATTACCAGTGGCTGCTGCCAGTGGTGCTTTTGCATGT
CTTTCCGGGTTGGACTCAAGACGATAGTTACCGGATAAGGCGCAGCGGTCGGACTGAACGGGGGGTTCGT
GCATACAGTCCAGCTTGGAGCGAACTGCCTACCCGGAACTGAGTGTCAGGCGTGGAATGAGACAAACGCG
GCCATAACAGCGGAATGACACCGGTAAACCGAAAGGCAGGAACAGGAGAGCGCACGAGGGAGCCGCCAGG
GGGAAACGCCTGGTATCTTTATAGTCCTGTCGGGTTTCGCCACCACTGATTTGAGCGTCAGATTTCGTGA
TGCTTGTCAGGGGGGCGGAGCCTATGGAAAAACGGCTTTGCCGCGGCCCTCTCACTTCCCTGTTAAGTAT
CTTCCTGGCATCTTCCAGGAAATCTCCGCCCCGTTCGTAAGCCATTTCCGCTCGCCGCAGTCGAACGACC
GAGCGTAGCGAGTCAGTGAGCGAGGAAGCGGAATATATCCTGTATCACATATTCTGCTGACGCACCGGTG
CAGCCTTTTTTCTCCTGCCACATGAAGCACTTCACTGACACCCTCATCAGTGCCAACATAGTAAGCCAGT
ATACACTCCGCTAGCGCTGAGGTCTGCCTCGTGAAGAAGGTGTTGCTGACTCATACCAGGCCTGAATCGC
CCCATCATCCAGCCAGAAAGTGAGGGAGCCACGGTTGATGAGAGCTTTGTTGTAGGTGGACCAGTTGGTG
ATTTTGAACTTTTGCTTTGCCACGGAACGGTCTGCGTTGTCGGGAAGATGCGTGATCTGATCCTTCAACT
CAGCAAAAGTTCGATTTATTCAACAAAGCCACGTTGTGTCTCAAAATCTCTGATGTTACATTGCACAAGA
TAAAAATATATCATCATGAACAATAAAACTGTCTGCTTACATAAACAGTAATACAAGGGGTGTTTACTAG
AGGAGATTCTCATGTTTGACAGCTTATCATCGATAAGCTTTAATGCGGTAGTTTATCACAGTTAAATTGC
TAACGCAGTCAGGCACCGTGTATGAAATCTAACAATGCGCTCATCGTCATTCTCGGCACCGTCACCCTGG
ACGCTGTAGGCATAGGCTTGGTTATGCCGGTACTGCCGGGCCTCTTGCGGGATATCGTCCATTCCGACAG
TATTGCCAGTCACTATGGCGTGCTGCTTGCGCTCTATGCGTTGATGCAATTTCTTTGCGCACCCGTTCTC
GGAGCCCTGTCCGACCGCTTTGGCCGCCGTCCAGTCCTGCTCGCTTCGCTCCTTGGAGCCACTATCGACT
ACGCGATCATGGCGACCACACCCGTCCTGTGGATTCTCTACGCCGGACGCATCGTGGCGGGCATCACGGG
TGCCACAGGTGCGGTTGCTGGTGCCTATATCGCCGACATCACCGATGGGGAAGATCGGGCTCGCCACTTC
GGGCTCATGAGCGCTTGTTTCGGCGTGGGTATGGTGGCAGGCCCCGTGGCCGGGGGACTGTTGGGTGCCA
TCTCCTTGCATGCACCATTCCTTGCGGCGGCGGTGCTCAACGGCCTCAACCTCCTCCTGGGCTGCTTCCT
TATGCAGGAATCGCATAAGGGAGAGCGCCGTCCGATGCCCTTGCGTGCCTTCAATCCAGTCAGCTCCTTC
CGGTGGGCGCGGGGCATGACTATCGTCGCCGCACTTATGACTGTTTTCTTTATCATGCAACTCGTAGGAC
AGGTTCCGGCAGCGCTCTGGGTCATTTTCGGCGAGGACCGCTTTCGCTGGAGCGCGACGATGATCGGCCT
GTCGCTTGCGGTATTCGGAATCTTGCACGCCCTCGCTCAAGCCTTCGTCACGGGCCCCGCCACCAAACGT
TTCGGCGAGAAGCAGGCCATTATCGCGGGCATGGCGGCCGACGCGCTGGGCTACGTCTTGCTGGCGTTCG
CGACGCGCGGCTGGATGGCCTTCCCCATTATGATTCTTCTCGCTTCCGGCGGCATCGGTATGCCCGCGTT
GCAGGCCATGCTGTCCCGCCAAGTAGATGACGACCATCAGGGACAGCTTCAAGGGTCGCTCGCGGCTCTT
ACCAGCCTCACTTCGATCATTGGACCGCTGATCGTCACGGCGATTTATGCCGCCTCGGCGAGCACATGGA
ACGGGTTGGCATGGATTGTAGGTGCCGCCCTTTACCTTGTCTGCCTCCCCGCGTTGCGTCGCGGTGCATG
GAGCCGGGCCACCTCGACCTAATAATACTAGCTCCGGCAAAAAAACGGGCAAGGTGTCACCACCCTGCCC
TTTTTCTTTAAAACCGAAAAGATTACTTCGCGTT
